Addgene plasmid #100311: pCMV_mEm_4GS_LF82_106
Purpose: Mammalian expression of E. coli LF82_106 CDS fused to mEmerald
Depositing lab: Alan Huett. Depositing organization: University of Nottingham. Publication: A multi-phenotypic imaging screen to identify bacterial effectors by exogenous expression in a HeLa cell line. Collins A, Huett A. Sci Data. 2018 May 15;5:180081. doi: 10.1038/sdata.2018.81. PubMed 29762554.
Backbone
  Vector backbone: pCMV
  Backbone size w/o insert (bp): 4502
  Vector type: Mammalian Expression
Growth in bacteria
  Bacterial resistance: Ampicillin, 100 μg/mL
  Growth temperature: 37°C
  Growth strain: XL1 Blue
  Copy number: High Copy
Gene/Insert
  Gene/Insert name: LF82_106
  Insert size (bp): 300
  Promoter: CMV
  Tag / fusion protein: mEmerald (N terminal on backbone)
  Cloning method: Ligation Independent Cloning
  Sequencing primers: 5′ ACTTCTGCTCTAAAAGCTGCGG; 3′ CACTGCATTCTAGTTGTGGTTTGTC
Terms and licenses: Academic/Nonprofit Terms; Industry Terms: Not Available to Industry
How to cite: pCMV_mEm_4GS_LF82_106 was a gift from Alan Huett (Addgene plasmid # 100311 ; http://n2t.net/addgene:100311 ; RRID:Addgene_100311)
