[The description below was written by a language model from this plasmid's Addgene catalogue record and pLannotate feature annotations shown in this document.]
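Description:
pCMV_mEm_4GS_LF82_106 is a mammalian expression plasmid built on a pCMV backbone that produces the E. coli LF82 coding sequence LF82_106 as a fusion to the green fluorescent protein mEmerald. It is maintained in E. coli through a high-copy ColE1/pUC-type origin and selected with ampicillin via the β-lactamase gene and its native promoter. The annotated sequence (about 4.8 kb, consistent with a 4.5 kb backbone plus a 300 bp insert) also carries non-functional cloning-vector remnants, including fragments of lacZα, lacI, rop and bom, along with a lac promoter/operator and CAP site. No mammalian selection marker is annotated, which suggests it is intended for transient transfection.

The expression cassette consists of the human cytomegalovirus immediate early enhancer and promoter, followed by a modified SV40 intron that provides splice sites to aid mRNA processing. Next comes the mEmerald open reading frame, then the bacterial insert, and finally an SV40 polyadenylation signal. mEmerald sits at the N terminus of the fusion. The "4GS" in the name presumably refers to a glycine-serine linker between the fluorescent protein and the insert, although the record does not annotate this. The insert was introduced by ligation-independent cloning. The automated annotation matches most of it to a fragment of a phage phi21 N-type antitermination regulator, which hints that LF82_106 may be a prophage-derived gene, but the record does not give a function. According to the associated publication, the construct belongs to a collection used to express candidate bacterial effectors exogenously in HeLa cells. The fluorescent tag allows localisation and cellular phenotypes to be scored in a multi-phenotypic imaging screen.
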