Features (pLannotate 1.2.2; 17 found; start..end, strand, type, name):
    106..126     -  misc_feature   MCS (fragment): pUC18/19 multiple cloning site
    125..428     +  enhancer       CMV enhancer: human cytomegalovirus immediate early enhancer
    429..632     +  promoter       CMV promoter: human cytomegalovirus (CMV) immediate early promoter
    770..866     +  intron         SV40 intron: modified SV40 intron with splice donor and acceptor sites
    927..1643    +  CDS            mEmerald: mEmerald is a basic (constitutively fluorescent) green fluorescent protein published in 1998, derived from Aequorea victoria. It is reported to be a very rapidly-maturing monomer with moderate acid sensitivity.
   1743..2003    +  CDS            N (fragment): REGN_BPPH3 - Experimental evidence at protein level: Swiss-Prot protein existence level 1. N protein regulates the transition from the early to the middle stage of lytic development. From Enterobacteria phage phi21 (Bacteriophage phi-21).
   2039..2173    -  polyA_signal   SV40 poly(A) signal: SV40 polyadenylation signal
   2308..2324    -  protein_bind   lac operator: The lac repressor binds to the lac operator to inhibit transcription in E. coli. This inhibition can be relieved by adding lactose or isopropyl-β-D-thiogalactopyranoside (IPTG). lac repressor encoded by lacI
   2332..2362    -  promoter       lac promoter: promoter for the E. coli lac operon
   2377..2398    -  protein_bind   CAP binding site: CAP binding activates transcription in the presence of cAMP. E. coli catabolite activator protein
   2411..2503    -  CDS            lacI (fragment): lac repressor; lacI; The lac repressor binds to the lac operator to inhibit transcription in E. coli. This inhibition can be relieved by adding lactose or isopropyl-β-D-thiogalactopyranoside (IPTG).
   2686..3274    -  rep_origin     ori: high-copy-number ColE1/pMB1/pBR322/pUC origin of replication
   3445..4305    -  CDS            AmpR: β-lactamase; bla; confers resistance to ampicillin, carbenicillin, and related antibiotics
   4306..4410    -  promoter       AmpR promoter: bla
   4505..4540    +  CDS            rop (fragment): Rop protein, which maintains plasmids at low copy number; rop
   4642..4741    +  misc_feature   bom (fragment): basis of mobility region from pBR322
   4747..100     -  CDS            lacZα (fragment) (across the origin): LacZα fragment of β-galactosidase; lacZ fragment
>Addgene plasmid #100311 | pCMV_mEm_4GS_LF82_106 | addgene full sequence | sequence record 209358 | Addgene NGS Result
TATTACGCCAGCTGGCGAAAGGGGGATGTGCTGCAAGGCGATTAAGTTGGGTAACGCCAGGGTTTTCCCA
GTCACGACGTTGTAAAACGACGGCCAGTGAGTTCGAGCTTGCATGCCTGCAGGTCGTTACATAACTTACG
GTAAATGGCCCGCCTGGCTGACCGCCCAACGACCCCCGCCCATTGACGTCAATAATGACGTATGTTCCCA
TAGTAACGCCAATAGGGACTTTCCATTGACGTCAATGGGTGGAGTATTTACGGTAAACTGCCCACTTGGC
AGTACATCAAGTGTATCATATGCCAAGTACGCCCCCTATTGACGTCAATGACGGTAAATGGCCCGCCTGG
CATTATGCCCAGTACATGACCTTATGGGACTTTCCTACTTGGCAGTACATCTACGTATTAGTCATCGCTA
TTACCATGGTGATGCGGTTTTGGCAGTACATCAATGGGCGTGGATAGCGGTTTGACTCACGGGGATTTCC
AAGTCTCCACCCCATTGACGTCAATGGGAGTTTGTTTTGGCACCAAAATCAACGGGACTTTCCAAAATGT
CGTAACAACTCCGCCCCATTGACGCAAATGGGCGGTAGGCGTGTACGGTGGGAGGTCTATATAAGCAGAG
CTCGTTTAGTGAACCGTCAGATCGCCTGGAGACGCCATCCACGCTGTTTTGACCTCCATAGAAGACACCG
GGACCGATCCAGCCTCCGGACTCTAGAGGATCCGGTACTAGAGGAACTGAAAAACCAGAAAGTTAACTGG
TAAGTTTAGTCTTTTTGTCTTTTATTTCAGGTCCCGGATCCGGTGGTGGTGCAAATCAAAGAACTGCTCC
TCAGTGGATGTTGCCTTTACTTCTAGGCCTGTACGGAAGTGTTACTTCTGCTCTAAAAGCTGCGGAATTG
TACCCGCGGGCCCACCATGGTGAGCAAGGGCGAGGAGCTGTTCACCGGGGTGGTGCCCATCCTGGTCGAG
CTGGACGGCGACGTAAACGGCCACAAGTTCAGCGTGTCCGGCGAGGGCGAGGGCGATGCCACCTACGGCA
AGCTGACCCTGAAGTTCATCTGCACCACCGGCAAGCTGCCCGTGCCCTGGCCCACCCTCGTGACCACCTT
GACCTACGGCGTGCAGTGCTTCGCCCGCTACCCCGACCACATGAAGCAGCACGACTTCTTCAAGTCCGCC
ATGCCCGAAGGCTACGTCCAGGAGCGCACCATCTTCTTCAAGGACGACGGCAACTACAAGACCCGCGCCG
AGGTGAAGTTCGAGGGCGACACCCTGGTGAACCGCATCGAGCTGAAGGGCATCGACTTCAAGGAGGACGG
CAACATCCTGGGGCACAAGCTGGAGTACAACTACAACAGCCACAAGGTCTATATCACCGCCGACAAGCAG
AAGAACGGCATCAAGGTGAACTTCAAGACCCGCCACAACATCGAGGACGGCAGCGTGCAGCTCGCCGACC
ACTACCAGCAGAACACCCCCATCGGCGACGGCCCCGTGCTGCTGCCCGACAACCACTACCTGAGCACCCA
GTCCAAGCTGAGCAAAGACCCCAACGAGAAGCGCGATCACATGGTCCTGCTGGAGTTCGTGACCGCCGCC
GGGATCACTCTCGGCATGGACGAGCTGTACAAGCGAATTGGTGGAGGGGGCGGTTCCGGTGGCGGAGGTT
CCCGAATTCGTCGACGGAGATCTGATATGACAGTAGTCATTACATATCTGGCTGACGATAACGCCAGAAA
TCGACGCAGAGCACGCAGACAGGCTCAACGTGAACAGGCAATGCAAGAACAGCGACTGGCGCGAAAGATT
GCGCTAAAGCTCTCTGGTTGCGTCAGAGCAGATAAAGCAGCATCACTCGTAAGCCTTCGCTGCAAGAAGG
CAGAAGAAGTCGAGCGTAAACAGAACCGTATTTACTACCGCAAGCCACGCAGTGAAATGGGTGTGACTTG
TGTTGGTCGCCAGAAAATGAAATTAGGCAGCAAACCACTTATTTGAATCGGTACCCTCGAGAAGCTTGCG
GCCGCGGGGATCCAGACATGATAAGATACATTGATGAGTTTGGACAAACCACAACTAGAATGCAGTGAAA
AAAATGCTTTATTTGTGAAATTTGTGATGCTATTGCTTTATTTGTAACCATTATAAGCTGCAATAAACAA
GTTAACAACAACAATTGCATTCATTTTATGTTTCAGGTTCAGGGGGAGGTGTGGGAGGTTTTTTCGGATC
CTCTAGAGTCGATCTGCAGGCATGCTAGCTTGGCGTAATCATGGTCATAGCTGTTTCCTGTGTGAAATTG
TTATCCGCTCACAATTCCACACAACATACGAGCCGGAAGCATAAAGTGTAAAGCCTGGGGTGCCTAATGA
GTGAGCTAACTCACATTAATTGCGTTGCGCTCACTGCCCGCTTTCCAGTCGGGAAACCTGTCGTGCCAGC
TGCATTAATGAATCGGCCAACGCGCGGGGAGAGGCGGTTTGCGTATTGGGCGCTCTTCCGCTTCCTCGCT
CACTGACTCGCTGCGCTCGGTCGTTCGGCTGCGGCGAGCGGTATCAGCTCACTCAAAGGCGGTAATACGG
TTATCCACAGAATCAGGGGATAACGCAGGAAAGAACATGTGAGCAAAAGGCCAGCAAAAGGCCAGGAACC
GTAAAAAGGCCGCGTTGCTGGCGTTTTTCCATAGGCTCCGCCCCCCTGACGAGCATCACAAAAATCGACG
CTCAAGTCAGAGGTGGCGAAACCCGACAGGACTATAAAGATACCAGGCGTTTCCCCCTGGAAGCTCCCTC
GTGCGCTCTCCTGTTCCGACCCTGCCGCTTACCGGATACCTGTCCGCCTTTCTCCCTTCGGGAAGCGTGG
CGCTTTCTCATAGCTCACGCTGTAGGTATCTCAGTTCGGTGTAGGTCGTTCGCTCCAAGCTGGGCTGTGT
GCACGAACCCCCCGTTCAGCCCGACCGCTGCGCCTTATCCGGTAACTATCGTCTTGAGTCCAACCCGGTA
AGACACGACTTATCGCCACTGGCAGCAGCCACTGGTAACAGGATTAGCAGAGCGAGGTATGTAGGCGGTG
CTACAGAGTTCTTGAAGTGGTGGCCTAACTACGGCTACACTAGAAGAACAGTATTTGGTATCTGCGCTCT
GCTGAAGCCAGTTACCTTCGGAAAAAGAGTTGGTAGCTCTTGATCCGGCAAACAAACCACCGCTGGTAGC
GGTGGTTTTTTTGTTTGCAAGCAGCAGATTACGCGCAGAAAAAAAGGATCTCAAGAAGATCCTTTGATCT
TTTCTACGGGGTCTGACGCTCAGTGGAACGAAAACTCACGTTAAGGGATTTTGGTCATGAGATTATCAAA
AAGGATCTTCACCTAGATCCTTTTAAATTAAAAATGAAGTTTTAAATCAATCTAAAGTATATATGAGTAA
ACTTGGTCTGACAGTTACCAATGCTTAATCAGTGAGGCACCTATCTCAGCGATCTGTCTATTTCGTTCAT
CCATAGTTGCCTGACTCCCCGTCGTGTAGATAACTACGATACGGGAGGGCTTACCATCTGGCCCCAGTGC
TGCAATGATACCGCGAGACCCACGCTCACCGGCTCCAGATTTATCAGCAATAAACCAGCCAGCCGGAAGG
GCCGAGCGCAGAAGTGGTCCTGCAACTTTATCCGCCTCCATCCAGTCTATTAATTGTTGCCGGGAAGCTA
GAGTAAGTAGTTCGCCAGTTAATAGTTTGCGCAACGTTGTTGCCATTGCTACAGGCATCGTGGTGTCACG
CTCGTCGTTTGGTATGGCTTCATTCAGCTCCGGTTCCCAACGATCAAGGCGAGTTACATGATCCCCCATG
TTGTGCAAAAAAGCGGTTAGCTCCTTCGGTCCTCCGATCGTTGTCAGAAGTAAGTTGGCCGCAGTGTTAT
CACTCATGGTTATGGCAGCACTGCATAATTCTCTTACTGTCATGCCATCCGTAAGATGCTTTTCTGTGAC
TGGTGAGTACTCAACCAAGTCATTCTGAGAATAGTGTATGCGGCGACCGAGTTGCTCTTGCCCGGCGTCA
ATACGGGATAATACCGCGCCACATAGCAGAACTTTAAAAGTGCTCATCATTGGAAAACGTTCTTCGGGGC
GAAAACTCTCAAGGATCTTACCGCTGTTGAGATCCAGTTCGATGTAACCCACTCGTGCACCCAACTGATC
TTCAGCATCTTTTACTTTCACCAGCGTTTCTGGGTGAGCAAAAACAGGAAGGCAAAATGCCGCAAAAAAG
GGAATAAGGGCGACACGGAAATGTTGAATACTCATACTCTTCCTTTTTCAATATTATTGAAGCATTTATC
AGGGTTATTGTCTCATGAGCGGATACATATTTGAATGTATTTAGAAAAATAAACAAATAGGGGTTCCGCG
CACATTTCCCCGAAAAGTGCCACCTGACGTCTAAGAAACCATTATTATCATGACATTAACCTATAAAAAT
AGGCGTATCACGAGGCCCTTTCGTCTCGCGCGTTTCGGTGATGACGGTGAAAACCTCTGACACATGCAGC
TCCCGGAGACGGTCACAGCTTGTCTGTAAGCGGATGCCGGGAGCAGACAAGCCCGTCAGGGCGCGTCAGC
GGGTGTTGGCGGGTGTCGGGGCTGGCTTAACTATGCGGCATCAGAGCAGATTGTACTGAGAGTGCACCAT
ATGCGGTGTGAAATACCGCACAGATGCGTAAGGAGAAAATACCGCATCAGGCGCCATTCGCCATTCAGGC
TGCGCAACTGTTGGGAAGGGCGATCGGTGCGGGCCTCTTCGC
