>Addgene plasmid #100311 | pCMV_mEm_4GS_LF82_106 | depositor partial sequence | sequence record 183650 | Sequence across LF82 gene insert region
GTCATTACATATCTGGCTGACGATAACGCCAGAAATCGACGCAGAGCACGCAGACAGGCTCAACGTGAAC
AGGCAATGCAAGAACAGCGACTGGCGCGAAAGATTGCGCTAAAGCTCTCTGGTTGCGTCAGAGCAGATAA
AGCAGCATCACTCGTAAGCCTTCGCTGCAAGAAGGCAGAAGAAGTCGAGCGTAAACAGAACCGTATTTAC
TACCGCAAGCCACGCAGTGAAATGGGTGTGACTTGTGTTGGTCGCCAGAAAATGAAATTAGGCAGCAAAC
CACTTATTTGAATCGGTACCCTCGAGAAGCTTGCGGCCGCGGGGATCCAGACATGATAAGATACATTGAT
GAGTTTGGACAAACCACAACTAGAATGCAGTGAAAAAAATGCTTTATTTGTGAAATTTGTGATGCTATTG
CTTTATTTGTAACCATTATAAGCTGCAATAAACAAGTTAACAACAACAATTGCATTCATTTTATGTTTCA
GGTTCAGGGGGAGGTGTGGGAGGTTTTTTCGGATCCTCTAGAGTCGATCTGCAGGCATGCTAGCTTGGCG
TAATCATGGTCATAGCTGTTTCCTGTGTGAAATTGTTTATCCGCTCACAATTCCA
